Addgene plasmid #206086: Cav2.2 BBS exon37a pCAGGS
Purpose: expression of rabbit Cav2.2 calcium channel with an exofacial double Bungarotoxin Binding Site motif in domain II and alternative exon 37a
Depositing lab: Annette Dolphin. Depositing organization: University College London. Publication: Alternative Splicing in Ca(V)2.2 Regulates Neuronal Trafficking via Adaptor Protein Complex-1 Adaptor Protein Motifs. Macabuag N, Dolphin AC. J Neurosci. 2015 Oct 28;35(43):14636-52. doi: 10.1523/JNEUROSCI.3034-15.2015. PubMed 26511252.
Backbone
  Vector backbone: pCAGGS
  Backbone manufacturer: PMID 11397804
  Backbone size w/o insert (bp): 4890
  Vector type: Mammalian Expression
Growth in bacteria
  Bacterial resistance: Ampicillin, 100 μg/mL
  Growth temperature: 37°C
  Growth strain: DH5alpha
  Copy number: High Copy
Gene/Insert
  Gene/Insert name: cacna1b (alt name: Cav2.2 alpha1B)
  Species: O. cuniculus (rabbit)
  Insert size (bp): 7200
  Entrez Gene: CACNA1B
  Promoter: CMV/B-actin
  Tag / fusion protein: double Bungarotoxin Binding Site motif (internal after Ala526)
  Cloning method: Restriction Enzyme; 5′ cloning site unknown (unknown if destroyed)
  Sequencing primers: 5′ CTCTGCTAACCATGTTCATGC; 3′ CTGATAGGCAGCCTGCACCTG
Resource information
  A portion of this plasmid was derived from a plasmid made by: Yasuo Mori
Terms and licenses: Academic/Nonprofit Terms; Industry Terms: Not Available to Industry
Depositor comments: 5' end of Cav2.2 DNA is very GC rich
How to cite: Cav2.2 BBS exon37a pCAGGS was a gift from Annette Dolphin (Addgene plasmid # 206086 ; http://n2t.net/addgene:206086 ; RRID:Addgene_206086)
