[The description below was written by a language model from this plasmid's Addgene catalogue record and pLannotate feature annotations shown in this document.]
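Description:
Cav2.2 BBS exon37a pCAGGS is a mammalian expression plasmid of about 12 kb, built on the pCAGGS backbone, that encodes the rabbit N-type voltage-gated calcium channel pore-forming subunit Cav2.2 (alpha1B, CACNA1B). It is propagated in E. coli through a high-copy ColE1/pUC-type origin and selected with ampicillin via the β-lactamase gene and its native promoter. The backbone also carries an SV40 origin of replication, which permits episomal amplification in cells expressing SV40 large T antigen, along with an SV40 poly(A) signal and small remnants of lac regulatory sequence that have no role in the payload.

Expression is driven by the composite CAG arrangement: the human cytomegalovirus immediate early enhancer, the chicken β-actin promoter, and a chimeric chicken β-actin/rabbit β-globin intron. Together these give strong, broadly active transcription in mammalian cells. The roughly 7.1 kb CACNA1B open reading frame follows a short polylinker fragment and is terminated by rabbit β-globin 3′ sequence, which includes a short globin coding fragment and the β-globin polyadenylation signal.

Two modifications define this version of the channel. A double bungarotoxin binding site motif is inserted internally after Ala526, in an extracellular loop of domain II, so channels at the plasma membrane can be labelled from outside the cell with α-bungarotoxin conjugates. The coding sequence also contains the alternative exon 37a splice variant. The feature table annotates neither the tag nor the exon separately. According to the record and its associated publication, the construct is used to study how alternative splicing of Cav2.2 affects neuronal trafficking and cell-surface expression. The depositor notes that the 5′ end of the Cav2.2 sequence is very GC rich.
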