Features (pLannotate 1.2.2; 18 found; start..end, strand, type, name):
      5..384     +  enhancer       CMV enhancer: human cytomegalovirus immediate early enhancer
    386..661     +  promoter       chicken β-actin promoter: No description available
    662..1678    +  intron         chimeric intron: chimera between introns from chicken β-actin and rabbit β-globin
   1739..1764    -  misc_feature   MCS (fragment): pBluescript multiple cloning site
   1774..8895    +  CDS            CACNA1B: CAC1B_RABIT - Also known as CACH5, CACNL1A5. Experimental evidence at protein level: Swiss-Prot protein existence level 1. Voltage-sensitive calcium channels (VSCC) mediate the entry of calcium ions into excitable cells and are also involved in a variety of calcium-dependent processes, including muscle contraction, hormone or neurotransmitter release, gene expression, cell motility, cell division and cell death. The isoform alpha-1B gives rise to N-type calcium currents. N-type calcium channels belong to the 'high-voltage activated' (HVA) group and are specifically blocked by omega-conotoxin-
   8964..9041    +  CDS            HBB (fragment): HBB_PONPY - Experimental evidence at transcript level: Swiss-Prot protein existence level 2. Involved in oxygen transport from the lung to the various peripheral tissues. From Pongo pygmaeus (Bornean orangutan).
   9112..9167    +  polyA_signal   β-globin poly(A) signal: rabbit β-globin polyadenylation signal (Gil and Proudfoot, 1987)
   9550..9572    -  protein_bind   lac operator (fragment): The lac repressor binds to the lac operator to inhibit transcription in E. coli. This inhibition can be relieved by adding lactose or isopropyl-β-D-thiogalactopyranoside (IPTG). lac repressor encoded by lacI
   9576..9606    -  promoter       lac promoter: promoter for the E. coli lac operon
   9621..9642    -  protein_bind   CAP binding site: CAP binding activates transcription in the presence of cAMP. E. coli catabolite activator protein
   9655..9694    -  CDS            lacI (fragment): lac repressor; lacI; The lac repressor binds to the lac operator to inhibit transcription in E. coli. This inhibition can be relieved by adding lactose or isopropyl-β-D-thiogalactopyranoside (IPTG).
   9701..9723    +  promoter       SV40 promoter (fragment): SV40 enhancer and early promoter
   9747..9882    +  rep_origin     SV40 ori: SV40 origin of replication
   9902..10036   +  polyA_signal   SV40 poly(A) signal: SV40 polyadenylation signal
  10038..10092   -  CDS            lacI (fragment): lac repressor; lacI; The lac repressor binds to the lac operator to inhibit transcription in E. coli. This inhibition can be relieved by adding lactose or isopropyl-β-D-thiogalactopyranoside (IPTG).
  10275..10863   -  rep_origin     ori: high-copy-number ColE1/pMB1/pBR322/pUC origin of replication
  11034..11894   -  CDS            AmpR: β-lactamase; bla; confers resistance to ampicillin, carbenicillin, and related antibiotics
  11895..11999   -  promoter       AmpR promoter: bla
>Addgene plasmid #206086 | Cav2.2 BBS exon37a pCAGGS | addgene full sequence | sequence record 413048 | Addgene NGS Result
GGTCGACATTGATTATTGACTAGTTATTAATAGTAATCAATTACGGGGTCATTAGTTCATAGCCCATATA
TGGAGTTCCGCGTTACATAACTTACGGTAAATGGCCCGCCTGGCTGACCGCCCAACGACCCCCGCCCATT
GACGTCAATAATGACGTATGTTCCCATAGTAACGCCAATAGGGACTTTCCATTGACGTCAATGGGTGGAG
TATTTACGGTAAACTGCCCACTTGGCAGTACATCAAGTGTATCATATGCCAAGTACGCCCCCTATTGACG
TCAATGACGGTAAATGGCCCGCCTGGCATTATGCCCAGTACATGACCTTATGGGACTTTCCTACTTGGCA
GTACATCTACGTATTAGTCATCGCTATTACCATGGTCGAGGTGAGCCCCACGTTCTGCTTCACTCTCCCC
ATCTCCCCCCCCTCCCCACCCCCAATTTTGTATTTATTTATTTTTTAATTATTTTGTGCAGCGATGGGGG
CGGGGGGGGGGGGGGGGSGCGCCAGGGGGGGGGGGGGGGGGGGAGGGGGGGGGSGGGGSGAGGSGGAGAG
GTGCGGCGGCAGCCAATCAGAGCGGCGCGCTCCGAAAGTTTCCTTTTATGGCGAGGCGGCGGCGGCGGCG
GCCCTATAAAAAGCGAAGCGCGCGGCGGGCGGGAGTCGCTGCGCGCTGCCTTCGCCCCGTGCCCCGCTCC
GCCGCCGCCTCGCGCCGCCCGCCCCGGCTCTGACTGACCGCGTTACTCCCACAGGTGAGCGGGCGGGACG
GCCCTTCTCCTCCGGGCTGTAATTAGCGCTTGGTTTAATGACGGCTTGTTTCTTTTCTGTGGCTGCGTGA
AAGCCTTGAGGGGCTCCGGGAGGGCCCTTTGTGCGGGGGGAGCGGCTCGGGGGGTGCGTGCGTGTGTGTG
TGCGTGGGGAGCGCCGCGTGCGGCTCCGCGCTGCCCGGCGGCTGTGAGCGCTGCGGGCGCGGCGCGGGGC
TTTGTGCGCTCCGCAGTGTGCGCGAGGGGAGCGCGGCCGGGGGCGGTGCCCCGCGGTGCGGGGGGGGCTG
CGAGGGGAACAAAGGCTGCGTGCGGGGTGTGTGCGTGGGGGGGTGAGCAGGGGGTGTGGGCGCGTCGGTC
GGGCTGCAACCCCCCCTGCACCCCCCTCCCCGAGTTGCTGAGCACGGCCCGGCTTCGGGTGCGGGGCTCC
GTACGGGGCGTGGCGCGGGGCTCGCCGTGCCGGGCGGGGGGTGGCGGCAGGKGGGGGTGCCGGGCGGGGC
GGGGCCGCCTCGGGCCGGGGRGGGCTCGGGGGAGGGGCGCGGCGGCCCCCGGAGCGCCGGCGGCTGTCGA
GGCGCGGCGAGCCGCAGCCATTGCCTTTTATGGTAATCGTGCGAGAGGGCGCAGGGACTTCCTTTGTCCC
AAATCTGTGCGGAGCCGAAATCTGGGAGGCGCCGCCGCACCCCCTCTAGCGGGCGCGGGGCGAAGCGGTG
CGGCGCCGGCAGGAAGGAAATGGGCGGGGAGGGCCTTCGTGCGTCGCCGCGCCGCCGTCCCCTTCTCCCT
CTCCAGCCTCGGGGCTGTCCGCGGGGGGACGGCTGCCTTCGGGGGGGACGGGGCAGGGCGGGGTTCGGCT
TCTGGCGTGTGACCGGCGGCTCTAGAGCCTCTGCTAACCATGTTCATGCCTTCTTCTTTTTCCTACAGCT
CCTGGGCAACGTGCTGGTTATTGTGCTGTCTCATCATTTTGGCAAAGAATTCCTCGAGGGTACCGGGCCC
CCCCTCGAGGTCGAAGCTTGATCATGGTCCGCTTCGGGGACGAGCTGGGCGGCCGCTATGGGGGCGCGGG
CGGCGCGGAGCGGGCCCGGGGCGGCGGGGCCGGCGGGGCTGGCGGCCCGGGCCCCGGGGGGCTGCCGCCG
GGCCAGCGGGTCCTCTACAAACAGTCGATCGCGCAGCGCGCGCGGACCATGGCGCTGTACAACCCCATCC
CGGTCAAGCAGAACTGCTTCACCGTCAACCGCTCGCTCTTCGTCTTCAGCGAGGACAACGTCGTCCGCAA
ATACGCCAAGCGCATCACCGAGTGGCCTCCGTTCGAGTACATGATCCTGGCCACCATCATCGCCAACTGC
ATCGTGCTGGCCCTGGAGCAGCACCTCCCTGACGGGGACAAGACGCCTATGTCCGAGCGCCTGGATGACA
CCGAGCCCTACTTCATTGGGATCTTCTGCTTCGAGGCGGGGATCAAGATCCTGGCCCTGGGCTTTGTTCT
GCACAAGGGCTCCTATCTGCGGAACGGCTGGAACGTCATGGACTTCGTGGTAGTCCTCACGGGGATTCTT
GCCACAGCCGGAACCGACTTCGACCTGCGAACGCTGAGGGCTGTGCGTGTGCTAAGGCCCCTGAAGCTGG
TGTCTGGGATTCCGAGCTTGCAGGTGGTGCTCAAGTCCATCATGAAGGCCATGGTCCCGCTGCTGCAGAT
CGGGCTGCTGCTCTTCTTCGCCATCCTCATGTTTGCCATCATCGGCCTCGAGTTCTACATGGGCAAGTTC
CACAAGGCCTGCTTCCCCAACAGCACAGACCCAGATCCCGTGGGTGACTTCCCCTGTGGCAAGGAGGCCC
CGGCCCGGCTCTGTGAGGGAGACACGGAGTGCCGGGAGTACTGGGCCGGACCCAACTTTGGTATCACCAA
CTTTGACAACATCCTGTTTGCCATCTTGACCGTGTTCCAGTGCATCACCATGGAGGGCTGGACTGACATC
CTCTACAATACAAACGATGCAGCCGGCAACACGTGGAACTGGCTCTACTTCATCCCTCTCATCATCATCG
GCTCCTTCTTCATGCTCAACCTGGTGCTGGGTGTGCTCTCAGGAGAGTTTGCTAAGGAGCGCGAGAGAGT
GGAGAACCGCCGCGCCTTCCTGAAGCTCCGGCGGCAGCAGCAGATTGAGCGGGAGCTCAACGGGTACCTG
GAGTGGATCTTCAAGGCTGAGGAAGTCATGCTGGCTGAGGAGGACAGGAACGCAGAGGAGAAGTCCCCTC
TGGATGCAGTGTTGAAGAGAGCAGCTGCCAAGAAGAGCAGAAGCGACCTGATCCAGGCCGAGGAGGGGGA
GGGCCGGCTCACAGGCCTCTGTGCTCCCGGTTCCCCGTTCGCCCGTGCCAGCCTGAAAAGCGGGAAGACG
GAGAGCTCGTCGTACTTCCGGAGGAAGGAGAAGATGTTCCGCTTCTTCATCCGGCGCATGGTGAAGGCAC
AGAGCTTCTACTGGACGGTGCTGTGTGTGGTGGCACTGAACACACTGTGCGTGGCCATGGTGCACTACAA
CCAGCCGCAGCGGCTCACCACGGCATTGTACTTTGCAGAGTTTGTTTTCCTGGGTCTCTTCCTCACAGAG
ATGTCCCTGAAGATGTATGGCCTGGGGCCCAGGAGCTACTTCCGGTCCTCCTTCAACTGTTTTGACTTTG
GGGTCATCGTGGGCAGTATCTTTGAAGTGGTCTGGGCTGCTGGTTGGAGATACTACGAGAGCTCCCTGGA
GCCCTACCCTGACGGCGTCGACGGATGGAGATACTACGAGAGCTCCCTGGAGCCCTACCCTGACAGATCT
GTCGACGTCAAGCCAGGGACCTCCTTCGGGATCAGTGTTCTGCGGGCTCTGCGCTTACTGAGAATCTTCA
AGGTCACCAAATACTGGAACTCCCTACGGAACCTGGTGGTGTCTCTGCTCAACTCCATGAAGTCCATCAT
CAGCCTCCTCTTCCTGCTCTTCCTGTTCATTGTTGTCTTTGCTCTGCTGGGGATGCAGCTGTTTGGAGGC
CAGTTCAACTTTAAAGACGAGACCCCAACGACCAACTTTGACACCTTCCCTGCTGCTATCCTCACCGTCT
TCCAGATCCTGACCGGAGAGGACTGGAATGCGGTCATGTACCACGGGATCGAGTCGCAAGGTGGCGTCAG
CAGAGGAATGTTCTCCTCCTTCTACTTCATTGTCCTCACTCTGTTTGGGAACTACACCCTGCTGAATGTC
TTCCTGGCCATTGCTGTGGACAACCTTGCCAATGCTCAGGAGCTGACCAAGGATGAAGAGGAGATGGAAG
AAGCAGCCAATCAGAAACTCGCCTTGCAGAAGGCCAAGGAAGTGGCTGAAGTCAGCCCCATGTCTGCTGC
GAACATCTCCATTGCCGCCAGGCAGCAGAACTCGGCCAAAGCGCGCTCGGTGTGGGAGCAGCGAGCCAGC
CAGCTGCGGCTGCAGAACCTGAGGGCCAGCTGCGAGGCGCTGTACAGCGAGATGGACCCCGAGGAGAGGC
TGCGCTACGCCACCGCGCGCCACCTGCGGCCCGACGTGAAGACGCACCTGGACCGGCCGCTGGTGGTTGA
GCCCGGCCGCGACGCTCCGCGGGGCCCCCCGGGGGGGAAGTCCCGGCCGGATGGCTCGGAGGCCCCCGAG
GGTGCGGATCCCCCGCGCAGGCATCACCGGCACCGAGACAAGGACAAGGCTCCCGCCACGGTCCCCTCGG
CGGGGGAACAGGACAGAGCCGAAGCTCTGAGGGCAGAGGGCGGGGAGCTGGGGCCCCGCGAGGAGCGGGG
GCGGCCACGCCGCAGCCGCAGCAAGGAGGCCCCGGGCGCCCCGGAGGTGCGCAGCGATCGCGGCCGTGGC
CCGTGTCCTGAAGGTGGTCGGCGCCACCACCGGCGCGGGTCACCGGAGGAGGCAGCTGAGAGGGAGCCCC
GCCGCCACCGCGCGCACCGGCACGGGCCCGACCCGGGCAAGGAGGGCCCAGCGTCCGGGACCAGGGGCGA
GCGGCGCGCACGACACCGCACGGGCCCCCGGGCGTGCCCCCGGGAGGCTGAGAGCAGCGAGGAGCCTGCG
CGGCGGCACCGGGCTCGGCACAAGGCGCCGCCCACCCAGGAGACCGCGGAGAAGGACAAGGAGGCTGCCG
AGAAGGGGGGCGAGGCCACGGAGGCCGAGAAGGACAAGGAGGCTCGGAACCACCAGCCCAAGGAGCTGCC
CTGTGACCTGGAGGCCATCGGCATGCTGGGAGTGGGCGCTGTGCATACGCTGCCCAGCACCTGTCTGCAG
AAGGTGGAGGAGCAGCCAGAGGATGCGGACAACCAGCGGAACGTCACCCGCATGGGTAGTCAGCCCCCGG
ACACCAGCACCACTGTGCACATTCCTGTGACGCTGACCGGCCCCCCCGGGGAGACCACGGTAGTGCCCAG
TGGAAACGTGGACCTGGAAAGTCAAGCAGAGGGGAAGAAGGAGGTGGAAACCAGCGATGTGATGAGGAGC
GGCCCTCGGCCCATTGTCCCGTACAGTTCCATGTTCTGTTTAAGCCCAACCAACCTGCTGCGCCGCTGCT
GCCACTACATTGTGACCATGCGATACTTCGAGATGGTCATCCTCGTGGTCATCGCCCTGAGCAGCATCGC
CCTGGCTGCCGAGGACCCCGTGAGAACAGACTCTCCCAGGAATAATGCTCTGAAGTACATGGACTACATC
TTCACAGGCGTCTTCACCTTCGAGATGGTGATAAAGATGATCGATTTGGGACTGCTGCTACACCCTGGAG
CCTATTTCCGGGATCTGTGGAACATTCTGGACTTCATTGTGGTCAGTGGGGCCCTGGTGGCATTTGCTTT
CTCAGGATCCAAAGGGAAAGACATCAGCACCATCAAATCCCTGAGAGTCCTGCGTGTGCTGCGGCCACTC
AAGACCATCAAGCGGCTGCCCAAGCTCAAGGCCGTGTTTGACTGTGTGGTGAACTCACTGAAAAACGTCC
TCAACATCCTGATCGTCTACATGCTCTTCATGTTCATCTTTGCCGTCATTGCCGTGCAGCTCTTCAAAGG
GAAGTTCTTCTACTGCACGGACGAATCCAAGGAGCTGGAGCGTGACTGCAGGGGTCAGTATTTGGATTAT
GAGAAGGAGGAAGTGGAAGCTCAACCGAGGCAGTGGAAGAAATATGACTTCCACTATGACAACGTGCTCT
GGGCTCTGCTAACGCTCTTCACGGTGTCCACAGGGGAAGGGTGGCCCATGGTGCTGAAACACTCTGTGGA
TGCCACCTACGAGGAGCAGGGCCCGAGCCCCGGGTACCGCATGGAGCTCTCCATCTTCTACGTGGTCTAC
TTTGTGGTCTTTCCCTTCTTCTTTGTCAACATCTTCGTGGCCTTGATCATCATCACCTTCCAGGAGCAGG
GGGACAAGGTGATGTCCGAGTGCAGCCTGGAGAAGAACGAGAGGGCTTGCATCGACTTTGCCATCAGCGC
CAGACCCCTGACGCGGTACATGCCCCAGAACAAGCAGTCGTTCCAGTATAAGACGTGGACGTTCGTGGTG
TCCCCACCTTTTGAGTACTTCATCATGGCTATGATCGCCCTCAACACTGTGGTGCTGATGATGAAGTTCT
ACGATGCGCCGTACGAGTATGAGCTAATGCTGAAATGCCTGAACATCGTGTTCACGTCCATGTTCTCCAT
GGAGTGTGTGCTGAAGATCATCGCCTTCGGGGTGCTGAACTATTTCAGAGATGCCTGGAATGTCTTTGAC
TTTGTCACGGTGTTGGGAAGTATTACTGATATTTTGGTAACAGAGATTGCGAACAACTTCATCAACCTCA
GCTTCCTGCGCCTGTTCCGGGCCGCGCGGCTCATCAAGCTGCTGCGCCAGGGCTACACCATCCGCATCCT
GCTTTGGACCTTCGTGCAGTCCTTCAAGGCGCTGCCCTACGTGTGTCTCCTCATCGCCATGCTCTTCTTC
ATCTACGCCATCATTGGCATGCAGGTTTTTGGGAACATCGCCCTGGACGATGACACCAGCATCAACAGGC
ACAATAACTTCCGGACGTTTCTGCAGGCCTTGATGTTGCTGTTCAGGAGCGCCACGGGGGAGGCCTGGCA
CGAGATAATGCTGTCGTGCCTCAGCAGCCGGGCCTGCGACGAGCACTCCAATGCCAGCGAGTGCGGCAGC
GACTTTGCCTACTTTTACTTCGTCTCCTTCATCTTCCTCTGCTCCTTTCTGATGTTGAACCTCTTTGTGG
CTGTGATCATGGACAATTTTGAGTACCTTACACGGGACTCTTCCATCTTAGGGCCTCACCACCTGGATGA
GTTCATCCGGGTCTGGGCTGAATACGACCCGGCCGCGTGTTGCCGGATTCATTATAAGGATATGTACAGT
TTGTTGCGTTGTATTGCGCCACCCGTTGGCTTAGGGAAGAACTGCCCTCGTAGGTTGGCCTACAAGCGCC
TGGTCCGCATGAACATGCCCATCTCCAGTGAGGACATGACGGTGCACTTCACATCCACGCTGATGGCTCT
CATTCGGACAGCGCTGGACATCAAGCTGGCACCAGCTGGGACCAAGCAGCACCAGTGCGACGCAGAGCTG
AGGAAGGAGATTTCCTGTGTGTGGGCCAATCTGCCCCAGAAGACCCTGGACTTACTGGTACCACCCCATA
AGCCTGACGAGATGACGGTGGGCAAAGTCTATGCAGCTCTGATGATCTTCGACTTCTACAAACAGAACAA
AACCAGCAGAGACCAGACTCAGCAAGCCCCCGGAGGCCTGTCCCAGCTGGGCCCCGTGTCCCTGTTCCAC
CCGCTGAAGGCCACGCTGGAGCAGACTCAGCCGGCGCTGCGTGGAGCCCGGGCTTTCCTGCGGCAGAAGA
GTTCTGCCTCCCTGAGCAACGGCGGGGCCGTACAAACCCAGGAGAGCGGCATCAAGGAATCGGTTTCTTG
GGGCACTCAGAGGACCCAGGATGTGCTTTGCGAGGCCAGGGCACCCCTGGAGCGGGGCCACTCAGCTGAG
ATCCCAGTCGGGCAGCCTGGGACACTGGCTGTAGATGTCCAGATGCAGAACATGACTCTGAGTGGCCCTG
ACGCCGAGCCGCAGCCAGGGCTGGAGAGCCAGGGCCGAGCCGCCTCCATGCCCCGCCTGGCCGCAGAAAC
ACAGCCCGCGCCTGACGCCAGCCCCATGAAGCGCTCCATCTCCACGCTGGCCCCGCGCCCCCACACGGCC
CGGCTCGGCAGCACCGCGCTGGACCGCCCAGCCCCCAGCCAGGCCCCGCACCATCACCACCACCGCTGCC
ACCGCCGCAGGGACAGGAAGCAGCGGTCCCTGGAGAAGGGTCCCAGCCTGTCTGCTGACACAGATGGGGC
CCCCGACAGCACGGTGGGGCCAGGACTGCCCACGGGGGAGGGCCCCCCCGGCTGCAGGCGGGAGCGGGAG
CGCAGGCAGGAGCGGGGCCGGTCCCAGGAGCGGAGGCAGCCCTCGTCCTCCTCCTCGGAGAAGCATCGCT
TCTACTCCTGTGACCGCTTCGGGGGCCGCGAACCCCCACAGCCCAAGCCCTCCCTCAGTAGTCACCCCAC
GTCGCCGACGGCCGGGCAGGAGCCGGGACCCCACCCGCAGGGGAGTGGTTCGGTTCACGGGAGCCCCCTG
CTGTCCACATCTGGTGCTAGCACCCCGGGCCGGGGGCGGAGGCAGCTCCCCCAGACCCCCTTGACCCCCC
GCCCCAGCGTCACCTACAAGACGGCCAACTCCTCGCCTGTCCACTTCGCCGGGGCACCGAGCGGCCTCCC
CGCCTTCTCCCCCGGCCGGCTCAGCCGGGGCCTCTCAGAACACAACGCCCTGCTGCAGAGGGACCCGCTC
AGCCGGCCCCTGGCGCCCGGCTCGCGCATCGGCTCCGACCCCTACCTGGGGCAGCGGCTGGACAGCGAGG
CGCCCGCCCGTGCCCTGCCCGAGGACGCGCCCGCCTTTGAGGAGACCGCGGCCAGCAACTCGGGCCGCTC
CTCCCGGACCTCGTACGTGTCCTCACTGACCTCGCAGCCCCCGCCGCTGCGCCGCGTGCCCAACGGCTAC
CACTGCACTCTGGGGCTGGGCGGGGGCGGCCGGGCGCGGCGCGGCTGCCACCACCCCGACCGCGACCGCC
GGTGCTAGACTAGTTCTAGCAAGCTTCGACGAATTCGCATGCGGCCGCTAGCTCGAGGTACCGATATCGA
GCTCAATTCACTCCTCAGGTGCAGGCTGCCTATCAGAAGGTGGTGGCTGGTGTGGCCAATGCCCTGGCTC
ACAAATACCACTGAGATCTTTTTCCCTCTGCCAAAAATTATGGGGACATCATGAAGCCCCTTGAGCATCT
GACTTCTGGCTAATAAAGGAAATTTATTTTCATTGCAATAGTGTGTTGGAATTTTTTGTGTCTCTCACTC
GGAAGGACATATGGGAGGGCAAATCATTTAAAACATCAGAATGAGTATTTGGTTTAGAGTTTGGCAACAT
ATGCCCATATGCTGGCTGCCATGAACAAAGGTTGGCTATAAAGAGGTCATCAGTATATGAAACAGCCCCC
TGCTGTCCATTCCTTATTCCATAGAAAAGCCTTGACTTGAGGTTAGATTTTTTTTATATTTTGTTTTGTG
TTATTTTTTTCTTTAACATCCCTAAAATTTTCCTTACATGTTTTACTAGCCAGATTTTTCCTCCTCTCCT
GACTACTCCCAGTCATAGCTGTCCCTCTTCTCTTATGGAGATCCCTCGACCTGCAGCCCAAGCTTGGCGT
AATCATGGTCATAGCTGTTTCCTGTGTGAAATTGTTATCCGCTCACAATTCCACACAACATACGAGCCGG
AAGCATAAAGTGTAAAGCCTGGGGTGCCTAATGAGTGAGCTAACTCACATTAATTGCGTTGCGCTCACTG
CCCGCTTTCCAGTCGGGAAACCTGTCGTGCCAGCGGATCCGCATCTCAATTAGTCAGCAACCATAGTCCC
GCCCCTAACTCCGCCCATCCCGCCCCTAACTCCGCCCAGTTCCGCCCATTCTCCGCCCCATGGCTGACTA
ATTTTTTTTATTTATGCAGAGGCCGAGGCCGCCTCGGCCTCTGAGCTATTCCAGAAGTAGTGAGGAGGCT
TTTTTGGAGGCCTAGGCTTTTGCAAAAAGCTAACTTGTTTATTGCAGCTTATAATGGTTACAAATAAAGC
AATAGCATCACAAATTTCACAAATAAAGCATTTTTTTCACTGCATTCTAGTTGTGGTTTGTCCAAACTCA
TCAATGTATCTTATCATGTCTGGATCCGCTGCATTAATGAATCGGCCAACGCGCGGGGAGAGGCGGTTTG
CGTATTGGGCGCTCTTCCGCTTCCTCGCTCACTGACTCGCTGCGCTCGGTCGTTCGGCTGCGGCGAGCGG
TATCAGCTCACTCAAAGGCGGTAATACGGTTATCCACAGAATCAGGGGATAACGCAGGAAAGAACATGTG
AGCAAAAGGCCAGCAAAAGGCCAGGAACCGTAAAAAGGCCGCGTTGCTGGCGTTTTTCCATAGGCTCCGC
CCCCCTGACGAGCATCACAAAAATCGACGCTCAAGTCAGAGGTGGCGAAACCCGACAGGACTATAAAGAT
ACCAGGCGTTTCCCCCTGGAAGCTCCCTCGTGCGCTCTCCTGTTCCGACCCTGCCGCTTACCGGATACCT
GTCCGCCTTTCTCCCTTCGGGAAGCGTGGCGCTTTCTCATAGCTCACGCTGTAGGTATCTCAGTTCGGTG
TAGGTCGTTCGCTCCAAGCTGGGCTGTGTGCACGAACCCCCCGTTCAGCCCGACCGCTGCGCCTTATCCG
GTAACTATCGTCTTGAGTCCAACCCGGTAAGACACGACTTATCGCCACTGGCAGCAGCCACTGGTAACAG
GATTAGCAGAGCGAGGTATGTAGGCGGTGCTACAGAGTTCTTGAAGTGGTGGCCTAACTACGGCTACACT
AGAAGAACAGTATTTGGTATCTGCGCTCTGCTGAAGCCAGTTACCTTCGGAAAAAGAGTTGGTAGCTCTT
GATCCGGCAAACAAACCACCGCTGGTAGCGGTGGTTTTTTTGTTTGCAAGCAGCAGATTACGCGCAGAAA
AAAAGGATCTCAAGAAGATCCTTTGATCTTTTCTACGGGGTCTGACGCTCAGTGGAACGAAAACTCACGT
TAAGGGATTTTGGTCATGAGATTATCAAAAAGGATCTTCACCTAGATCCTTTTAAATTAAAAATGAAGTT
TTAAATCAATCTAAAGTATATATGAGTAAACTTGGTCTGACAGTTACCAATGCTTAATCAGTGAGGCACC
TATCTCAGCGATCTGTCTATTTCGTTCATCCATAGTTGCCTGACTCCCCGTCGTGTAGATAACTACGATA
CGGGAGGGCTTACCATCTGGCCCCAGTGCTGCAATGATACCGCGAGACCCACGCTCACCGGCTCCAGATT
TATCAGCAATAAACCAGCCAGCCGGAAGGGCCGAGCGCAGAAGTGGTCCTGCAACTTTATCCGCCTCCAT
CCAGTCTATTAATTGTTGCCGGGAAGCTAGAGTAAGTAGTTCGCCAGTTAATAGTTTGCGCAACGTTGTT
GCCATTGCTACAGGCATCGTGGTGTCACGCTCGTCGTTTGGTATGGCTTCATTCAGCTCCGGTTCCCAAC
GATCAAGGCGAGTTACATGATCCCCCATGTTGTGCAAAAAAGCGGTTAGCTCCTTCGGTCCTCCGATCGT
TGTCAGAAGTAAGTTGGCCGCAGTGTTATCACTCATGGTTATGGCAGCACTGCATAATTCTCTTACTGTC
ATGCCATCCGTAAGATGCTTTTCTGTGACTGGTGAGTACTCAACCAAGTCATTCTGAGAATAGTGTATGC
GGCGACCGAGTTGCTCTTGCCCGGCGTCAATACGGGATAATACCGCGCCACATAGCAGAACTTTAAAAGT
GCTCATCATTGGAAAACGTTCTTCGGGGCGAAAACTCTCAAGGATCTTACCGCTGTTGAGATCCAGTTCG
ATGTAACCCACTCGTGCACCCAACTGATCTTCAGCATCTTTTACTTTCACCAGCGTTTCTGGGTGAGCAA
AAACAGGAAGGCAAAATGCCGCAAAAAAGGGAATAAGGGCGACACGGAAATGTTGAATACTCATACTCTT
CCTTTTTCAATATTATTGAAGCATTTATCAGGGTTATTGTCTCATGAGCGGATACATATTTGAATGTATT
TAGAAAAATAAACAAATAGGGGTTCCGCGCACATTTCCCCGAAAAGTGCCACCTG
